>Addgene plasmid #230259 | AiP12878 - pAAV-AiE0670m-minBG-SYFP2-WPRE3-BGHpA (Alias: CN2878) | addgene full sequence | sequence record 470565 | Addgene NGS Result
CATTTTTATTTTGTTTAAACCCTGAATTATACGTAATACAACAGCTCATTGACAATTATATAGCTTAATC
TATACATTCAGGAAATATACTACAGCATACTCTGAAGGTATTCATTCCTTCCTGTAAGTCCATGTACTTA
TTTAATTATTTATACATAGTTCTAAAATTTATATTGTTCATTTGCATAAGTCAAGTTGTCCTACGCGTGC
GGCCGCAGGAACCCCTAGTGATGGAGTTGGCCACTCCCTCTCTGCGCGCTCGCTCGCTCACTGAGGCCGG
GCGACCAAAGGTCGCCCGACGCCCGGGCGGCCTCAGTGAGCGAGCGAGCGCGCAGCTGCCTGCAGGACAT
GTGAGCAAAAGGCCAGCAAAAGGCCAGGAACCGTAAAAAGGCCGCGTTGCTGGCGTTTTTCCATAGGCTC
CGCCCCCCTGACGAGCATCACAAAAATCGACGCTCAAGTCAGAGGTGGCGAAACCCGACAGGACTATAAA
GATACCAGGCGTTTCCCCCTGGAAGCTCCCTCGTGCGCTCTCCTGTTCCGACCCTGCCGCTTACCGGATA
CCTGTCCGCCTTTCTCCCTTCGGGAAGCGTGGCGCTTTCTCATAGCTCACGCTGTAGGTATCTCAGTTCG
GTGTAGGTCGTTCGCTCCAAGCTGGGCTGTGTGCACGAACCCCCCGTTCAGCCCGACCGCTGCGCCTTAT
CCGGTAACTATCGTCTTGAGTCCAACCCGGTAAGACACGACTTATCGCCACTGGCAGCAGCCACTGGTAA
CAGGATTAGCAGAGCGAGGTATGTAGGCGGTGCTACAGAGTTCTTGAAGTGGTGGCCTAACTACGGCTAC
ACTAGAAGAACAGTATTTGGTATCTGCGCTCTGCTGAAGCCAGTTACCTTCGGAAAAAGAGTTGGTAGCT
CTTGATCCGGCAAACAAACCACCGCTGGTAGCGGTGGTTTTTTTGTTTGCAAGCAGCAGATTACGCGCAG
AAAAAAAGGATCTCAAGAAGATCCTTTGATCTTTTCTACGGGGTCTGACGCTCAGTGGAACGAAAACTCA
CGTTAAGGGATTTTGGTCATGAGATTATCAAAAAGGATCTTCACCTAGATCCTTTTAAATTAAAAATGAA
GTTTTAAATCAATCTAAAGTATATATGAGTAAACTTGGTCTGACAGTTACCAATGCTTAATCAGTGAGGC
ACCTATCTCAGCGATCTGTCTATTTCGTTCATCCATAGTTGCCTGACTCCCCGTCGTGTAGATAACTACG
ATACGGGAGGGCTTACCATCTGGCCCCAGTGCTGCAATGATACCGCGAGACCCACGCTCACCGGCTCCAG
ATTTATCAGCAATAAACCAGCCAGCCGGAAGGGCCGAGCGCAGAAGTGGTCCTGCAACTTTATCCGCCTC
CATCCAGTCTATTAATTGTTGCCGGGAAGCTAGAGTAAGTAGTTCGCCAGTTAATAGTTTGCGCAACGTT
GTTGCCATTGCTACAGGCATCGTGGTGTCACGCTCGTCGTTTGGTATGGCTTCATTCAGCTCCGGTTCCC
AACGATCAAGGCGAGTTACATGATCCCCCATGTTGTGCAAAAAAGCGGTTAGCTCCTTCGGTCCTCCGAT
CGTTGTCAGAAGTAAGTTGGCCGCAGTGTTATCACTCATGGTTATGGCAGCACTGCATAATTCTCTTACT
GTCATGCCATCCGTAAGATGCTTTTCTGTGACTGGTGAGTACTCAACCAAGTCATTCTGAGAATAGTGTA
TGCGGCGACCGAGTTGCTCTTGCCCGGCGTCAATACGGGATAATACCGCGCCACATAGCAGAACTTTAAA
AGTGCTCATCATTGGAAAACGTTCTTCGGGGCGAAAACTCTCAAGGATCTTACCGCTGTTGAGATCCAGT
TCGATGTAACCCACTCGTGCACCCAACTGATCTTCAGCATCTTTTACTTTCACCAGCGTTTCTGGGTGAG
CAAAAACAGGAAGGCAAAATGCCGCAAAAAAGGGAATAAGGGCGACACGGAAATGTTGAATACTCATACT
CTTCCTTTTTCAATATTATTGAAGCATTTATCAGGGTTATTGTCTCATGAGCGGATACATATTTGAATGT
ATTTAGAAAAATAAACAAATAGGGGTTCCGCGCACATTTCCCCGAAAAGTGCCACCTGACGTCTAAGAAA
CCATTATTATCATGACATTAACCTATAAAAATAGGCGTATCACGAGGCCCTTTCGTCTCGCGCGTTTCGG
TGATGACGGTGAAAACCTCTGACACATGCAGCTCCCGGAGACGGTCACAGCTTGTCTGTAAGCGGATGCC
GGGAGCAGACAAGCCCGTCAGGGCGCGTCAGCGGGTGTTGGCGGGTGTCGGGGCTGGCTTAACTATGCGG
CATCAGAGCAGATTGTACTGAGAGTGCACCATAAAATTGTAAACGTTAATATTTTGTTAAAATTCGCGTT
AAATTTTTGTTAAATCAGCTCATTTTTTAACCAATAGACCGAAATCGGCAAAATCCCTTATAAATCAAAA
GAATAGCCCGAGATAGAGT
[37 nt withheld, positions 2540-2576]
AAAGAACGTGGACTCCAACGTCAAAGG
[141 nt withheld, positions 2604-2744]
G
[46 nt withheld, positions 2746-2791]
A
[95 nt withheld, positions 2793-2887]
TATGCGGTGTGAAATACCGCACAGATGCGTAAGGAGAAAATACCGCATCAGGCGCCCCTGCAGGCAGCTG
CGCGCTCGCTCGCTCACTGAGGCCGCCCGGGCAAAGCCCGGGCGTCGGGCGACCTTTGGTCGCCCGGCCT
CAGTGAGCGAGCGAGCGCGCAGAGAGGGAGTGGCCAACTCCATCACTAGGGGTTCCTGCGGCCGCTCGGT
CCGCACGTGAGATCTCATGCCTGCTATTGTCTTCCCAATCCTCCCCCTTGCTGTCCTGCCCCACCCCACC
CCCCAGAATAGAATGACACCTACTCAGACAATGCGATGCAATTTCCTCATTTTATTAGGAAAGGACAGTG
GGAGTGGCACCTTCCAGGGTCAAGGAAGGCACGGGGGAGGGGCAAACAACAGATGGCTGGCAACTAGAAG
GCACAGTCGAAGATCTCTCGAGCCACGGAATTGTCAGTGCCCAACAGCCGAGCCCCTGTCCAGCAGCGGG
CAAGGCAGGCGGCGATGAGTTCCGCCGTGGCAAGAACTAACCAGGATTTATACAAGGAGGAGAAAATGAA
AGCCATACGGGAAGCAATAGCATGATACAAAGGCATTAAAGCAGCGTATCCACATAGCGTAAAAGGAGCA
ACATAGTTAAGAATACCAGTCAATCTTTCACAAATTTTGTAATCCAGAGGTTGATTATGATATCGAATTC
GCGGCCGCGGCGCGCCGTCGACTTACTTGTACAGCTCGTCCATGCCGAGAGTGATCCCGGCGGCGGTCAC
GAACTCCAGCAGGACCATGTGATCGCGCTTCTCGTTGGGGTCTTTGCTCAGCTTGGACTGGTAGCTCAGG
TAGTGGTTGTCGGGCAGCAGCACGGGGCCGTCGCCGATGGGGGTGTTCTGCTGGTAGTGGTCGGCGAGCT
GCACGCCGCCGTCCTCGATGTTGTGGCGGATCTTGAAGTTGGCCTTGATGCCGTTCTTCTGCTTGTCGGC
GGTGATATAGACGTTGTGGCTGTTGTAGTTGTACTCCAGCTTGTGCCCCAGGATGTTGCCGTCCTCCTTG
AAGTCGATGCCCTTCAGCTCGATGCGGTTCACCAGGGTGTCGCCCTCGAACTTCACCTCGGCGCGGGTCT
TGTAGTTGCCGTCGTCCTTGAAGAAGATGGTGCGCTCCTGGACGTAGCCTTCGGGCATGGCGGACTTGAA
GAAGTCGTGCTGCTTCATGTGGTCGGGGTAGCGGGCGAAGCACTGCACGCCGTAGCCCAGGGTGGTCACG
AGGGTGGGCCAGGGCACGGGCAGCTTGCCGGTGGTGCAGATCAGCTTCAGGGTCAGCTTGCCGTAGGTGG
CATCGCCCTCGCCCTCGCCGGACACGCTGAACTTGTGGCCGTTTACGTCGCCGTCCAGCTCGACCAGGAT
GGGCACCACCCCGGTGAACAGCTCCTCGCCCTTGCTCACCATGGTGGCGACCGGTAGCGCTAGCTTCGAA
AGATCTGGATCCCAGAAGCAAATGTAAGCAATAGATGGCTCTGCCCTGACTTTTATGCCCAGCCCGAGCT
CGTGTTGATCACAGCAGCATAAATAAAAATAGAACATCTGTTTCCACTTTAATTTCCTATTAGTGCGTAA
GTCAATGGTTTTCATTAAGAATACTTACAGGATTTGGGCATTTATAGAAAGCATTGTGACAAACCAGTGG
TGACATCACTGAAAATATTCTATCTCCTTGTACATAAAATTACCATTCAAATTAACTGCCTACATGCTCC
CAGGGAGGGCAGAAGTTTCATGAGCCATTCTTGGCTCCATAATGAAATGTAGATGGATACAATCTTCTGA
AGGTCTGTGCAGCTGTTAGGTCAAGACCGCAGTAGTCATGCGTTGCCTTGGAGCAACTTACAAGAGCATG
CTACTCTGTACATTCCCTCTCCCCCTGTATCAACATGTTCTCTGAGCCTCACAGAGATTTTTTTCTACTT
AAAAATAAACATTTACAGGTCAATTATTTTCATCACTTTGAGCGGGTATGAATCATTATAAAAAGTGTGG
GATTATCATTGATTCAAAAATACATGCATTTGCATAAAACATATGCACA
Features (pLannotate 1.2.2; 14 found; start..end, strand, type, name):
    252..279     -  repeat_region  AAV2 ITR (fragment): inverted terminal repeat of adeno-associated virus serotype 2 inverted
    308..335     -  repeat_region  AAV2 ITR (fragment): inverted terminal repeat of adeno-associated virus serotype 2 inverted
    408..996     -  rep_origin     ori: high-copy-number ColE1/pMB1/pBR322/pUC origin of replication
   1167..2027    -  CDS            AmpR: β-lactamase; bla; confers resistance to ampicillin, carbenicillin, and related antibiotics
   2028..2132    -  promoter       AmpR promoter: bla
   2227..2262    +  CDS            rop (fragment): Rop protein, which maintains plasmids at low copy number; rop
   2364..2413    +  misc_feature   bom (fragment): basis of mobility region from pBR322
   2414..2869    -  rep_origin     f1 ori (sequence partly withheld): f1 bacteriophage origin of replication; arrow indicates direction of (+) strand synthesis
   2888..2939    +  misc_feature   bom (fragment): basis of mobility region from pBR322
   2944..3084    -  repeat_region  AAV2 ITR: inverted terminal repeat of adeno-associated virus serotype 2 inverted
   3202..3313    -  polyA_signal   bGH poly(A) signal: bovine growth hormone polyadenylation signal
   3330..3410    -  misc_feature   WPRE (fragment): woodchuck hepatitis virus posttranscriptional regulatory element
   3416..3573    -  misc_feature   WPRE (fragment): woodchuck hepatitis virus posttranscriptional regulatory element
   3613..4329    -  CDS            SYFP2: SYFP2 is a basic (constitutively fluorescent) yellow fluorescent protein published in 2006, derived from Aequorea victoria. It is reported to be a very rapidly-maturing monomer with moderate acid sensitivity.
