[The description below was written by a language model from this plasmid's Addgene catalogue record and pLannotate feature annotations shown in this document.]
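Description:
AiP12878 - pAAV-AiE0670m-minBG-SYFP2-WPRE3-BGHpA (alias CN2878) is an AAV transfer plasmid built on a pAAV2 backbone, intended for packaging a recombinant AAV genome that reports the activity of a candidate brain-cell enhancer. In bacteria it is maintained as a high-copy plasmid through a ColE1/pUC-type origin and selected with ampicillin via the β-lactamase gene and its native promoter. The backbone also carries an f1 phage origin and short remnants of pBR322 rop and bom sequences. Of the AAV2 inverted terminal repeats, which flank the expression cassette and provide the signals for genome replication and encapsidation, one is annotated essentially intact next to the polyadenylation signal. The other appears only as two short fragments, which may simply reflect how difficult these repeats are to sequence and annotate.

The payload is a single expression unit in which the AiE0670m enhancer is placed upstream of the minimal beta-globin promoter (minBG). A minimal promoter of this kind has little activity on its own, so expression depends largely on the enhancer and follows its cell-type specificity. The reporter is SYFP2, a rapidly maturing monomeric yellow fluorescent protein derived from Aequorea victoria. It is followed by WPRE3, a shortened woodchuck hepatitis virus posttranscriptional element that boosts transcript expression while saving packaging space and is detected here as two WPRE fragments, and then by the bovine growth hormone poly(A) signal. The enhancer and minBG are not picked up by the automated annotation but are named in the catalogue entry. The record describes the enhancer as designed to drive AAV-mediated transgene expression in specific brain cell populations, but does not state which ones. The associated publication concerns enhancer AAVs for genetic access to cortical cell types.
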