Addgene plasmid #230259: AiP12878 - pAAV-AiE0670m-minBG-SYFP2-WPRE3-BGHpA (Alias: CN2878)
Purpose: AiE0670m is an enhancer sequence, designed to drive AAV-mediated transgene expression in specific populations of brain cells
Depositing lab: Allen Institute for Brain Science & Boaz Levi. Depositing organization: Allen Institute. Publication: A suite of enhancer AAVs and transgenic mouse lines for genetic access to cortical cell types. Ben-Simon Y, Hooper M, Narayan S, Daigle TL, Dwivedi D, Way SW, Oster A, Stafford DA, Mich JK, Taormina MJ, Martinez RA, Opitz-Araya X, Roth JR, Alexander JR, Allen S, Amster A, Arbuckle J, Ayala A, Baker PM, Bakken TE, Barcelli T, Barta S, Bendrick J, Bertagnolli D, Bielstein C, Bishwakarma P, Bowlus J, Boyer G, Brouner K, Casian B, Casper T, Chakka AB, Chakrabarty R, Chance RK, Chavan S, Clark M, Colbert K, Collman F, Daniel S, Departee M, DiValentin P, Donadio N, Dotson N, Egdorf T, Fliss T, Gabitto M, Garcia J, Gary A, Gasperini M, Gloe J, Goldy J, Gore BB, Graybuck L, Greisman N, Haeseleer F, Halterman C, Haradon Z, Hastings SD, Helback O, Ho W, Hockemeyer D, Huang C, Huff S, Hunker A, Johansen N, Jones D, Juneau Z, Kalmbach B, Kannan M, Khem S, Kussick E, Kutsal R, Larsen R, Lee C, Lee AY, Leibly M, Lenz GH, Li S, Liang E, Lusk N, Madigan Z, Malloy J, Malone J, McCue R, Melchor J, Mollenkopf T, Moosman S, Morin E, Newman D, Ng L, Ngo K, Omstead V, Otto S, Oyama A, Pena N, Pham T, Phillips E, Pom CA, Potekhina L, Ransford S, Ray PL, Rette D, Reynoldson C, Rimorin C, Rocha D, Ruiz A, Sanchez REA, Sawyer L, Sedeno-Cortes A, Sevigny JP, Shapovalova N, Shepard N, Shulga L, Sigler AR, Siverts L, Soliman S, Somasundaram S, Staats B, Stewart K, Szelenyi E, Tieu M, Trader C, Tran A, van Velthoven CTJ, Walker M, Wang Y, Weed N, Wirthlin M, Wood T, Wynalda B, Yao Z, Zhou T, Ariza J, Dee N, Reding M, Ronellenfitch K, Mufti S, Sunkin SM, Smith KA, Esposito L, Waters J, Thyagarajan B, Yao S, Lein ES, Zeng H, Levi BP, Ngai J, Ting JT, Tasic B. Cell. 2025 May 16:S0092-8674(25)00513-6. doi: 10.1016/j.cell.2025.05.002. PubMed 40403729.
Backbone
  Vector backbone: pAAV2
  Vector type: AAV
Growth in bacteria
  Bacterial resistance: Ampicillin, 100 μg/mL
  Growth temperature: 37°C
  Growth strain: NEB Stable
  Copy number: High Copy
Gene/Insert
  Gene/Insert name: SYFP2
  Species: Synthetic
  Promoter: minBG
  Cloning method: Gibson Cloning
Terms and licenses: Academic/Nonprofit Terms; Industry Terms: Not Available to Industry
How to cite: AiP12878 - pAAV-AiE0670m-minBG-SYFP2-WPRE3-BGHpA (Alias: CN2878) was a gift from Allen Institute for Brain Science & Boaz Levi (Addgene plasmid # 230259 ; http://n2t.net/addgene:230259 ; RRID:Addgene_230259)
